>Addgene plasmid #33130 | pRS314-T7-GFP | addgene full sequence | sequence record 152117 | Addgene NGS result
CATTAATGAATCGGCCAACGCGCGGGGAGAGGCGGTTTGCGTATTGGGCGCTCTTCCGCTTCCTCGCTCA
CTGACTCGCTGCGCTCGGTCGTTCGGCTGCGGCGAGCGGTATCAGCTCACTCAAAGGCGGTAATACGGTT
ATCCACAGAATCAGGGGATAACGCAGGAAAGAACATGTGAGCAAAAGGCCAGCAAAAGGCCAGGAACCGT
AAAAAGGCCGCGTTGCTGGCGTTTTTCCATAGGCTCCGCCCCCCTGACGAGCATCACAAAAATCGACGCT
CAAGTCAGAGGTGGCGAAACCCGACAGGACTATAAAGATACCAGGCGTTTCCCCCTGGAAGCTCCCTCGT
GCGCTCTCCTGTTCCGACCCTGCCGCTTACCGGATACCTGTCCGCCTTTCTCCCTTCGGGAAGCGTGGCG
CTTTCTCATAGCTCACGCTGTAGGTATCTCAGTTCGGTGTAGGTCGTTCGCTCCAAGCTGGGCTGTGTGC
ACGAACCCCCCGTTCAGCCCGACCGCTGCGCCTTATCCGGTAACTATCGTCTTGAGTCCAACCCGGTAAG
ACACGACTTATCGCCACTGGCAGCAGCCACTGGTAACAGGATTAGCAGAGCGAGGTATGTAGGCGGTGCT
ACAGAGTTCTTGAAGTGGTGGCCTAACTACGGCTACACTAGAAGAACAGTATTTGGTATCTGCGCTCTGC
TGAAGCCAGTTACCTTCGGAAAAAGAGTTGGTAGCTCTTGATCCGGCAAACAAACCACCGCTGGTAGCGG
TGGTTTTTTTGTTTGCAAGCAGCAGATTACGCGCAGAAAAAAAGGATCTCAAGAAGATCCTTTGATCTTT
TCTACGGGGTCTGACGCTCAGTGGAACGAAAACTCACGTTAAGGGATTTTGGTCATGAGATTATCAAAAA
GGATCTTCACCTAGATCCTTTTAAATTAAAAATGAAGTTTTAAATCAATCTAAAGTATATATGAGTAAAC
TTGGTCTGACAGTTACCAATGCTTAATCAGTGAGGCACCTATCTCAGCGATCTGTCTATTTCGTTCATCC
ATAGTTGCCTGACTCCCCGTCGTGTAGATAACTACGATACGGGAGGGCTTACCATCTGGCCCCAGTGCTG
CAATGATACCGCGAGACCCACGCTCACCGGCTCCAGATTTATCAGCAATAAACCAGCCAGCCGGAAGGGC
CGAGCGCAGAAGTGGTCCTGCAACTTTATCCGCCTCCATCCAGTCTATTAATTGTTGCCGGGAAGCTAGA
GTAAGTAGTTCGCCAGTTAATAGTTTGCGCAACGTTGTTGCCATTGCTACAGGCATCGTGGTGTCACGCT
CGTCGTTTGGTATGGCTTCATTCAGCTCCGGTTCCCAACGATCAAGGCGAGTTACATGATCCCCCATGTT
GTGCAAAAAAGCGGTTAGCTCCTTCGGTCCTCCGATCGTTGTCAGAAGTAAGTTGGCCGCAGTGTTATCA
CTCATGGTTATGGCAGCACTGCATAATTCTCTTACTGTCATGCCATCCGTAAGATGCTTTTCTGTGACTG
GTGAGTACTCAACCAAGTCATTCTGAGAATAGTGTATGCGGCGACCGAGTTGCTCTTGCCCGGCGTCAAT
ACGGGATAATACCGCGCCACATAGCAGAACTTTAAAAGTGCTCATCATTGGAAAACGTTCTTCGGGGCGA
AAACTCTCAAGGATCTTACCGCTGTTGAGATCCAGTTCGATGTAACCCACTCGTGCACCCAACTGATCTT
CAGCATCTTTTACTTTCACCAGCGTTTCTGGGTGAGCAAAAACAGGAAGGCAAAATGCCGCAAAAAAGGG
AATAAGGGCGACACGGAAATGTTGAATACTCATACTCTTCCTTTTTCAATATTATTGAAGCATTTATCAG
GGTTATTGTCTCATGAGCGGATACATATTTGAATGTATTTAGAAAAATAAACAAATAGGGGTTCCGCGCA
CATTTCCCCGAAAAGTGCCACCTGGGTCCTTTTCATCACGTGCTATAAAAATAATTATAATTTAAATTTT
TTAATATAAATATATAAATTAAAAATAGAAAGTAAAAAAAGAAATTAAAGAAAAAATAGTTTTTGTTTTC
CGAAGATGTAAAAGACTCTAGGGGGATCGCCAACAAATACTACCTTTTATCTTGCTCTTCCTGCTCTCAG
GTATTAATGCCGAATTGTTTCATCTTGTCTGTGTAGAAGACCACACACGAAAATCCTGTGATTTTACATT
TTACTTATCGTTAATCGAATGTATATCTATTTAATCTGCTTTTCTTGTCTAATAAATATATATGTAAAGT
ACGCTTTTTGTTGAAATTTTTTAAACCTTTGTTTATTTTTTTTTCTTCATTCCGTAACTCTTCTACCTTC
TTTATTTACTTTCTAAAATCCAAATACAAAACATAAAAATAAATAAACACAGAGTAAATTCCCAAATTAT
TCCATCATTAAAAGATACGAGGCGCGTGTAAGTTACAGGCAAGCGATCCGTCTAAGAAACCATTATTATC
ATGACATTAACCTATAAAAATAGGCGTATCACGAGGCCCTTTCGTCTCGCGCGTTTCGGTGATGACGGTG
AAAACCTCTGACACATGCAGCTCCCGGAGACGGTCACAGCTTGTCTGTAAGCGGATGCCGGGAGCAGACA
AGCCCGTCAGGGCGCGTCAGCGGGTGTTGGCGGGTGTCGGGGCTGGCTTAACTATGCGGCATCAGAGCAG
ATTGTACTGAGAGTGCACCATAGATCACGACATTACTATATATATAATATAGGAAGCATTTAATAGAACA
GCATCGTAATATATGTGTACTTTGCAGTTATGACGCCAGATGGCAGTAGTGGAAGATATTCTTTATTGAA
AAATAGCTTGTCACCTTACGTACAATCTTGATCCGGAGCTTTTCTTTTTTTGCCGATTAAGAATTAATTC
GGTCGAAAAAAGAAAAGGAGAGGGCCAAGAGGGAGGGCATTGGTGACTATTGAGCACGTGAGTATACGTG
ATTAAGCACACAAAGGCAGCTTGGAGTATGTCTGTTATTAATTTCACAGGTAGTTCTGGTCCATTGGTGA
AAGTTTGCGGCTTGCAGAGCACAGAGGCCGCAGAATGTGCTCTAGATTCCGATGCTGACTTGCTGGGTAT
TATATGTGTGCCCAATAGAAAGAGAACAATTGACCCGGTTATTGCAAGGAAAATTTCAAGTCTTGTAAAA
GCATATAAAAATAGTTCAGGCACTCCGAAATACTTGGTTGGCGTGTTTCGTAATCAACCTAAGGAGGATG
TTTTGGCTCTGGTCAATGATTACGGCATTGATATCGTCCAACTGCATGGAGATGAGTCGTGGCAAGAATA
CCAAGAGTTCCTCGGTTTGCCAGTTATTAAAAGACTCGTATTTCCAAAAGACTGCAACATACTACTCAGT
GCAGCTTCACAGAAACCTCATTCGTTTATTCCCTTGTTTGATTCAGAAGCAGGTGGGACAGGTGAACTTT
TGGATTGGAACTCGATTTCTGACTGGGTTGGAAGGCAAGAGAGCCCCGAAAGCTTACATTTTATGTTAGC
TGGTGGACTGACGCCAGAAAATGTTGGTGATGCGCTTAGATTAAATGGCGTTATTGGTGTTGATGTAAGC
GGAGGTGTGGAGACAAATGGTGTAAAAGACTCTAACAAAATAGCAAATTTCGTCAAAAATGCTAAGAAAT
AGGTTATTACTGAGTAGTATTTATTTAAGTATTGTTTGTGCACTTGCCGATCTATGCGGTGTGAAATACC
GCACAGATGCGTAAGGAGAAAATACCGCATCAGGAAATTGTAAGCGTTAATATTTTGTTAAAATTCGCGT
TAAATTTTTGTTAAATCAGCTCATTTTTTAACCAATAGGCCGAAATCGGCAAAATCCCTTATAAATCAAA
AGAATAGACCGAGATAGGGT
[37 nt withheld, positions 3941-3977]
AAAGAACGTGGACTCCAACGTCAAAGG
[49 nt withheld, positions 4005-4053]
T
[91 nt withheld, positions 4055-4145]
G
[124 nt withheld, positions 4147-4270]
CCATTCGCCATTCAGGCTGCGCAACTGTTGGGAAGGGCGATCGGTGCGGGCCTCTTCGCTATTACGCCAG
CTGGCGAAAGGGGGATGTGCTGCAAGGCGATTAAGTTGGGTAACGCCAGGGTTTTCCCAGTCACGACGTT
GTAAAACGACGGCCAGTGAATTGTAATACGACTCACTATAGGGCGAATTGGAGCTCCACCGCGGTGGCGG
CCGCTAATACGACTCACTATAGGGAGAACTTAGTTTCGAATAAACACACATAAACAAACAAAGGATCCAT
GGCTAGCAAAGGAGAAGAACTCTTCACTGGAGTTGTCCCAATTCTTGTTGAATTAGATGGTGATGTTAAT
GGGCACAAATTTTCTGTCAGTGGAGAGGGTGAAGGTGATGCAACATACGGAAAACTTACCCTTAAATTTA
TTTGCACTACTGGAAAACTACCTGTTCCATGGCCAACACTTGTCACTACTTTCACTTATGGTGTTCAGTG
CTTTTCAAGATACCCGGATCATATGAAACGGCATGACTTTTTCAAGAGTGCCATGCCCGAAGGTTATGTA
CAGGAAAGAACTATATTTTTCAAAGATGACGGGAACTACAAGACACGTGCTGAAGTCAAGTTTGAAGGTG
ATACCCTTGTTAATAGAATCGAGTTAAAAGGTATTGATTTTAAAGAAGATGGAAACATTCTTGGGCACAA
ATTGGAATACAACTATAACTCACACAATGTATACATCATGGCAGACAAACAAAAGAATGGAATCAAAGCT
AACTTCAAAATTAGACACAACATTGAAGATGGAAGCGTTCAACTAGCAGACCATTATCAACAAAATACTC
CAATTGGCGATGGCCCTGTCCTTTTACCAGACAACCATTACCTGTCCACACAATCTGCCCTTTCGAAAGA
TCCCAACGAAAAGAGAGACCACATGGTCCTTCTTGAGTTTGTAACAGCTGCTGGGATTACACATGGCATG
GATGAACTATACAAAGGATCTGGCTGCTAAGTCGACTAAGTGAATTTACTTTAAATCTTGCATTTAAATA
AATTTTCTTTTTATAGCTTTATGACTTAGTCTCAATTTATATACTATTTTAATGACATTTTGATTCATTG
ATTGAAATAGCATAACCCCTTGGGGCCTCTAAACGGGTCTTGAGGGGTTTTTTGGAATTCGATATCAAGC
TTATCGATACCGTCGACCTCGAGGGGGGGCCCGGTACCAGCTTTTGTTCCCTTTAGTGAGGGTTAATTTC
GAGCTTGGCGTAATCATGGTCATAGCTGTTTCCTGTGTGAAATTGTTATCCGCTCACAATTCCACACAAC
ATACGAGCCGGAAGCATAAAGTGTAAAGCCTGGGGTGCCTAATGAGTGAGCTAACTCACATTAATTGCGT
TGCGCTCACTGCCCGCTTTCCAGTCGGGAAACCTGTCGTGCCAGCTG
Features (pLannotate 1.2.2; 23 found; start..end, strand, type, name):
    234..822     -  rep_origin     ori: high-copy-number ColE1/pMB1/pBR322/pUC origin of replication
    993..1853    -  CDS            AmpR: β-lactamase; bla; confers resistance to ampicillin, carbenicillin, and related antibiotics
   1854..1958    -  promoter       AmpR promoter: bla
   1995..2498    +  misc_feature   CEN/ARS: S. cerevisiae CEN6 centromere fused to an autonomously replicating sequence
   2566..2601    +  CDS            rop (fragment): Rop protein, which maintains plasmids at low copy number; rop
   2703..2752    +  misc_feature   bom (fragment): basis of mobility region from pBR322
   2890..3037    +  promoter       TRP1 promoter: S. cerevisiae TRP1
   3038..3712    +  CDS            TRP1: phosphoribosylanthranilate isomerase, required for tryptophan biosynthesis; S. cerevisiae TRP1; yeast auxotrophic marker
   3763..3814    +  misc_feature   bom (fragment): basis of mobility region from pBR322
   3842..4270    -  rep_origin     f1 ori (sequence partly withheld): f1 bacteriophage origin of replication; arrow indicates direction of (+) strand synthesis
   4274..4431    -  CDS            lacZα (fragment): LacZα fragment of β-galactosidase; lacZ fragment
   4434..4452    +  promoter       T7 promoter: promoter for bacteriophage T7 RNA polymerase
   4461..4485    +  misc_feature   MCS (fragment): pBluescript multiple cloning site
   4485..4503    +  promoter       T7 promoter: promoter for bacteriophage T7 RNA polymerase
   4505..4542    +  promoter       GAP promoter (fragment): S. cerevisiae TDH3; promoter for glyceraldehyde-3-phosphate dehydrogenase
   4549..5265    +  CDS            sg12: sg12 is a basic (constitutively fluorescent) long stokes shift fluorescent protein published in 1997, derived from Aequorea victoria.
   5398..5444    +  terminator     T7 terminator: transcription terminator for bacteriophage T7 RNA polymerase
   5444..5498    +  misc_feature   MCS (fragment): pBluescript multiple cloning site
   5510..5528    -  promoter       T3 promoter: promoter for bacteriophage T3 RNA polymerase
   5573..5589    -  protein_bind   lac operator: The lac repressor binds to the lac operator to inhibit transcription in E. coli. This inhibition can be relieved by adding lactose or isopropyl-β-D-thiogalactopyranoside (IPTG). lac repressor encoded by lacI
   5597..5627    -  promoter       lac promoter: promoter for the E. coli lac operon
   5642..5663    -  protein_bind   CAP binding site: CAP binding activates transcription in the presence of cAMP. E. coli catabolite activator protein
   5676..51      -  CDS            lacI (fragment) (across the origin): lac repressor; lacI; The lac repressor binds to the lac operator to inhibit transcription in E. coli. This inhibition can be relieved by adding lactose or isopropyl-β-D-thiogalactopyranoside (IPTG).
