[The description below was written by a language model from this plasmid's Addgene catalogue record and pLannotate feature annotations shown in this document.]
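Description:
pRS314-T7-GFP is a yeast–E. coli shuttle plasmid built on the pRS314 centromeric backbone and designed to express GFP in Saccharomyces cerevisiae from a bacteriophage T7 promoter rather than a native yeast RNA polymerase II promoter. In E. coli it replicates from a high-copy ColE1/pUC-type origin and is selected with ampicillin through the β-lactamase gene. In yeast it is maintained by a CEN6/ARS element, which gives stable low-copy inheritance, and is selected by complementation of tryptophan auxotrophy with the TRP1 marker. The backbone also carries an f1 origin and the pBluescript-derived lacZα/polylinker region with flanking T7 and T3 promoters.

The payload, inserted between NotI and EcoRI, consists of a T7 promoter followed by the TDH3 (glyceraldehyde-3-phosphate dehydrogenase) 5' UTR, a GFP coding sequence cloned between retained BamHI and SalI sites, and the TDH3 3' UTR with its polyadenylation signal. The feature table agrees with this layout: it shows two T7 promoters in the same orientation (one from the backbone polylinker, one from the insert), a short TDH3-derived fragment immediately upstream of an Aequorea victoria GFP-family open reading frame, and, downstream, a T7 terminator that the catalogue description does not mention. The TDH3 3' region itself is not annotated but would fall in the gap between the GFP coding sequence and that terminator.

Because yeast has no T7 RNA polymerase, transcription presumably requires that the polymerase be supplied separately. According to the associated publication, the construct was used to test whether T7-directed transcripts are processed in yeast and how 3' end formation relates to mRNA nuclear export.
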