Addgene plasmid #33130: pRS314-T7-GFP
Depositing lab: Michael Rosbash. Depositing organization: Brandeis University. Publication: T7 RNA polymerase-directed transcripts are processed in yeast and link 3' end formation to mRNA nuclear export. Dower K, Rosbash M. RNA. 2002 May;8(5):686-97. 10.1017/S1355838202024068 PubMed 12022234.
Backbone
  Vector backbone: pRS314
  Backbone manufacturer: ATCC
  Backbone size w/o insert (bp): 4783
  Modifications to backbone: NotI - T7 promoter - TDH3 5'UTR - BamHI - GFP - SalI - TDH3 3' UTR and polyadenylation signal - EcoRI
  Vector type: Yeast Expression
  Selectable markers: TRP1
Growth in bacteria
  Bacterial resistance: Ampicillin, 100 μg/mL
  Growth temperature: 37°C
  Growth strain: TG1
  Copy number: High Copy
Gene/Insert
  Gene/Insert name: GFP with TDH3 5' and 3' UTR
  Entrez Gene: gfp (a.k.a. pCmGFP_001)
  Promoter: T7
  Cloning method: Restriction Enzyme; 5′ cloning site BamHI (not destroyed); 3′ cloning site SalI (not destroyed)
  Sequencing primers: 5′ T7 forward
Terms and licenses: Academic/Nonprofit Terms; Industry Terms: Not Available to Industry
Depositor comments: T7 promoter driven GFP with the TDH3 5' and 3' flanking sequences, and the TDH3 polyadenylation signal all cloned into pRS314 using NotI and EcoRI.
How to cite: pRS314-T7-GFP was a gift from Michael Rosbash (Addgene plasmid # 33130 ; http://n2t.net/addgene:33130 ; RRID:Addgene_33130)
