>Addgene plasmid #33130 | pRS314-T7-GFP | addgene partial sequence | sequence record 41458 | T3 5'-GCAATTAACCCTCACTAAAGG-3'
CTCGAGGTCGACGGTATCGATAAGCTTGATATCGAATTCCAAAAAACCCCTCAAGACCCGTTTAGAGGCC
CCAAGGGGTTATGCTATTTCAATCAATGAATCAAAATGTCATTAAAATAGTATATAAATTGAGACTAAGT
CATAAAGCTATAAAAAGAAAATTTATTTAAATGCAAGATTTAAAGTAAATTCACTTAGTCGACTTAGCAG
CCAGATCCTTTGTATAGTTCATCCATGCCATGTGTAATCCCAGCAGCTGTTACAAACTCAAGAAGGACCA
TGTGGTCTCTCTTTTCGTTGGGATCTTTCGAAAGGGCAGATTGTGTGGACAGGTAATGGTTGTCTGGTAA
AAGGACAGGGCCATCGCCAATTGGAGTATTTTGTTGATAATGGTCTGCTAGTTGAACGCTTCCATCTTCA
ATGTTGTGTCTAATTTTGAAGTTAGCTTTGATTCCATTCTTTTGTTTGTCTGCCATGATGTATACATTGT
GTGAGTTATAGTTGTATTCCAATTTGTGCCCAAGAATGTTTCCATCTTCTTTAAAATCAATACCTTTTAA
CTCGATTCTATTAACAAGGGTATCACCTTCAAACTTGACTTCAGCACGTGTCTTGTAGTTCCCGTCATCT
TTGAAAAATATAGTTCTTTCCTGTACATAACCTTCGGGCATGGCACTCTTGAAAAAGTCATGCCGTTTCA
TATGATCCGGGTATCTTGAAAAGCACTGAACACCATAAGTGAAAGTAGTGACAAGTGTTGGCCATGGAAC
AGGTAGTTTT
