>Addgene plasmid #33130 | pRS314-T7-GFP | addgene partial sequence | sequence record 152115 | GFP-F 5'-GGTCCTTCTTGAGTTTGTAAC-3'
GATGAACTATACAAAGGATCTGGCTGCTAAGTCGACTAAGTGAATTTACTTTAAATCTTGCATTTAAATA
AATTTTCTTTTTATAGCTTTATGACTTAGTCTCAATTTATATACTATTTTAATGACATTTTGATTCATTG
ATTGAAATAGCATAACCCCTTGGGGCCTCTAAACGGGTCTTGAGGGGTTTTTTGGAATTCGATATCAAGC
TTATCGATACCGTCGACCTCGAGGGGGGGCCCGGTACCAGCTTTTGTTCCCTTTAGTGAGGGTTAATTTC
GAGCTTGGCGTAATCATGGTCATAGCTGTTTCCTGTGTGAAATTGTTATCCGCTCACAATTCCACACAAC
ATACGAGCCGGAAGCATAAAGTGTAAAGCCTGGGGTGCCTAATGAGTGAGCTAACTCACATTAATTGCGT
TGCGCTCACTGCCCGCTTTCCAGTCGGGAAACCTGTCGTGCCAGCTGCATTAATGAATCGGCCAACGCGC
GGGGAGAGGCGGTTTGCGTATTGGGCGCTCTTCCGCTTCCTCGCTCACTGACTCGCTGCGCTCGGTCGTT
CGGCTGCGGCGAGCGGTATCAGCTCACTCAAAGGCGGTAATACGGTTATCCACAGAATCAGGGGATAACG
CAGGAAAGAACATGTGAGCAAAAGGCCAGCAAAAGGCCAGGAACCGTAAAAAGGCCGCGTTGCTGGCGTT
TTTCCATAGGCTCCGCCCCCCTGACGAGCATCACAAAAATCGACGCTCAAGTCAGAGGTGGCGAAACCCG
ACAGGACTATAAAGATACCAGGCGTTTCCCCCTGGAAGCTCCCTCGTGCGCTCTCCTGTTCCGACCCTGC
CGCTTACCGGATACCTGTCCGCCTTTCTCCCTTCGGGAAGCGTGGCGCTTTCTCATAGCTCACGCTGTAG
GTATCTCAGTTCGGTGTAGGTCGTTCGCTCCAAGCTGGGCTGTGTGCACGAACCCCCCGTTCAGCCCGAC
CGCTGCGCCTTATCCGGTAAC
