>Addgene plasmid #33130 | pRS314-T7-GFP | addgene partial sequence | sequence record 152116 | GFP-R 5'-CCATCTAATTCAACAAGAATTGGGACAAC-3'
TTCTTCTCCTTTGCTAGCCATGGATCCTTTGTTTGTTTATGTGTGTTTATTCGAAACTAAGTTCTCCCTA
TAGTGAGTCGTATTAGCGGCCGCCACCGCGGTGGAGCTCCAATTCGCCCTATAGTGAGTCGTATTACAAT
TCACTGGCCGTCGTTTTACAACGTCGTGACTGGGAAAACCCTGGCGTTACCCAACTTAATCGCCTTGCAG
CACATCCCCCTTTCGCCAGCTGGCGTAATAGCGAAGAGGCCCGCACCGATCGCCCTTCCCAACAGTTGCG
CAGCCTGAATGGCGAATGG
[124 nt withheld, positions 300-423]
C
[91 nt withheld, positions 425-515]
A
[49 nt withheld, positions 517-565]
CCTTTGACGTTGGAGTCCACGTTCTTT
[37 nt withheld, positions 593-629]
ACCCTATCTCGGTCTATTCTTTTGATTTATAAGGGATTTTGCCGATTTCGGCCTATTGGTTAAAAAATGA
GCTGATTTAACAAAAATTTAACGCGAATTTTAACAAAATATTAACGCTTACAATTTCCTGATGCGGTATT
TTCTCCTTACGCATCTGTGCGGTATTTCACACCGCATAGATCGGCAAGTGCACAAACAATACTTAAATAA
ATACTACTCAGTAATAACCTATTTCTTAGCATTTTTGACGAAATTTGCTATTTTGTTAGAGTCTTTTACA
CCATTTGTCTCCACACCTCCGCTTACATCAACACCAATAACGCCATTTAATCTAAGCGCATCACCAACAT
TTTCTGGCGTCAGTCCACCAGCTAACATA
